>Addgene plasmid #44094 | pTF277 (pFA6a-TEV-6xGly-2xStrep-KanMX) | depositor full sequence | sequence record 61681 | pTF277 (pFA6a-TEV-6xGly-2xStrep-KanMX) sequence 4308 bps
CATTGGAAAACGTTCTTCGGGGCGAAAACTCTCAAGGATCTTACCGCTGTTGAGATCCAGTTCGATGTAA
CCCACTCGTGCACCCAACTGATCTTCAGCATCTTTTACTTTCACCAGCGTTTCTGGGTGAGCAAAAACAG
GAAGGCAAAATGCCGCAAAAAAGGGAATAAGGGCGACACGGAAATGTTGAATACTCATACTCTTCCTTTT
TCAATATTATTGAAGCATTTATCAGGGTTATTGTCTCATGAGCGGATACATATTTGAATGTATTTAGAAA
AATAAACAAATAGGGGTTCCGCGCACATTTCCCCGAAAAGTGCCACCTGACGTCTAAGAAACCATTATTA
TCATGACATTAACCTATAAAAATAGGCGTATCACGAGGCCCTTTCGTCTCGCGCGTTTCGGTGATGACGG
TGAAAACCTCTGACACATGCAGCTCCCGGAGACGGTCACAGCTTGTCTGTAAGCGGATGCCGGGAGCAGA
CAAGCCCGTCAGGGCGCGTCAGCGGGTGTTGGCGGGTGTCGGGGCTGGCTTAACTATGCGGCATCAGAGC
AGATTGTACTGAGAGTGCACCATATGGACATATTGTCGTTAGAACGCGGCTACAATTAATACATAACCTT
ATGTATCATACACATACGATTTAGGTGACACTATAGAACGCGGCCGCCAGCTGAAGCTTCGTACGCTGCA
GGTCGACGGATCCCCGGGTTAATTAACGAGAATTTATACTTCCAAGGTTCTGGTGGAGGCGGTGGAGGCT
CTAGATGGTCTCACCCACAGTTCGAGAAGGGTGGAGGCTCTGGCGGTGGATCCGGAGGCGGTTCATGGTC
TCACCCACAGTTCGAGAAGTGACTCGAGGCGCGCCACTTCTAAATAAGCGAATTTCTTATGATTTATGAT
TTTTATTATTAAATAAGTTATAAAAAAAATAAGTGTATACAAATTTTAAAGTGACTCTTAGGTTTTAAAA
CGAAAATTCTTATTCTTGAGTAACTCTTTCCTGTAGGTCAGGTTGCTTTCTCAGGTATAGTATGAGGTCG
CTCTTATTGACCACACCTCTACCGGCAGATCCGCTAGGGATAACAGGGTAATATAGATCTGTTTAGCTTG
CCTCGTCCCCGCCGGGTCACCCGGCCAGCGACATGGAGGCCCAGAATACCCTCCTTGACAGTCTTGACGT
GCGCAGCTCAGGGGCATGATGTGACTGTCGCCCGTACATTTAGCCCATACATCCCCATGTATAATCATTT
GCATCCATACATTTTGATGGCCGCACGGCGCGAAGCAAAAATTACGGCTCCTCGCTGCAGACCTGCGAGC
AGGGAAACGCTCCCCTCACAGACGCGTTGAATTGTCCCCACGCCGCGCCCCTGTAGAGAAATATAAAAGG
TTAGGATTTGCCACTGAGGTTCTTCTTTCATATACTTCCTTTTAAAATCTTGCTAGGATACAGTTCTCAC
ATCACATCCGAACATAAACAACCATGGGTAAGGAAAAGACTCACGTTTCGAGGCCGCGATTAAATTCCAA
CATGGATGCTGATTTATATGGGTATAAATGGGCTCGCGATAATGTCGGGCAATCAGGTGCGACAATCTAT
CGATTGTATGGGAAGCCCGATGCGCCAGAGTTGTTTCTGAAACATGGCAAAGGTAGCGTTGCCAATGATG
TTACAGATGAGATGGTCAGACTAAACTGGCTGACGGAATTTATGCCTCTTCCGACCATCAAGCATTTTAT
CCGTACTCCTGATGATGCATGGTTACTCACCACTGCGATCCCCGGCAAAACAGCATTCCAGGTATTAGAA
GAATATCCTGATTCAGGTGAAAATATTGTTGATGCGCTGGCAGTGTTCCTGCGCCGGTTGCATTCGATTC
CTGTTTGTAATTGTCCTTTTAACAGCGATCGCGTATTTCGTCTCGCTCAGGCGCAATCACGAATGAATAA
CGGTTTGGTTGATGCGAGTGATTTTGATGACGAGCGTAATGGCTGGCCTGTTGAACAAGTCTGGAAAGAA
ATGCATAAGCTTTTGCCATTCTCACCGGATTCAGTCGTCACTCATGGTGATTTCTCACTTGATAACCTTA
TTTTTGACGAGGGGAAATTAATAGGTTGTATTGATGTTGGACGAGTCGGAATCGCAGACCGATACCAGGA
TCTTGCCATCCTATGGAACTGCCTCGGTGAGTTTTCTCCTTCATTACAGAAACGGCTTTTTCAAAAATAT
GGTATTGATAATCCTGATATGAATAAATTGCAGTTTCATTTGATGCTCGATGAGTTTTTCTAATCAGTAC
TGACAATAAAAAGATTCTTGTTTTCAAGAACTTGTCATTTGTATAGTTTTTTTATATTGTAGTTGTTCTA
TTTTAATCAAATGTTAGCGTGATTTATATTTTTTTTCGCCTCGACATCATCTGCCCAGATGCGAAGTTAA
GTGCGCAGAAAGTAATATCATGCGTCAATCGTATGTGAATGCTGGTCGCTATACTGCTGTCGATTCGATA
CTAACGCCGCCATCCAGTTTAAACGAGCTCGAATTCATCGATGATATCAGATCCACTAGTGGCCTATGCG
GCCGCGGATCTGCCGGTCTCCCTATAGTGAGTCGTATTAATTTCGATAAGCCAGGTTAACCTGCATTAAT
GAATCGGCCAACGCGCGGGGAGAGGCGGTTTGCGTATTGGGCGCTCTTCCGCTTCCTCGCTCACTGACTC
GCTGCGCTCGGTCGTTCGGCTGCGGCGAGCGGTATCAGCTCACTCAAAGGCGGTAATACGGTTATCCACA
GAATCAGGGGATAACGCAGGAAAGAACATGTGAGCAAAAGGCCAGCAAAAGGCCAGGAACCGTAAAAAGG
CCGCGTTGCTGGCGTTTTTCCATAGGCTCCGCCCCCCTGACGAGCATCACAAAAATCGACGCTCAAGTCA
GAGGTGGCGAAACCCGACAGGACTATAAAGATACCAGGCGTTTCCCCCTGGAAGCTCCCTCGTGCGCTCT
CCTGTTCCGACCCTGCCGCTTACCGGATACCTGTCCGCCTTTCTCCCTTCGGGAAGCGTGGCGCTTTCTC
AATGCTCACGCTGTAGGTATCTCAGTTCGGTGTAGGTCGTTCGCTCCAAGCTGGGCTGTGTGCACGAACC
CCCCGTTCAGCCCGACCGCTGCGCCTTATCCGGTAACTATCGTCTTGAGTCCAACCCGGTAAGACACGAC
TTATCGCCACTGGCAGCAGCCACTGGTAACAGGATTAGCAGAGCGAGGTATGTAGGCGGTGCTACAGAGT
TCTTGAAGTGGTGGCCTAACTACGGCTACACTAGAAGGACAGTATTTGGTATCTGCGCTCTGCTGAAGCC
AGTTACCTTCGGAAAAAGAGTTGGTAGCTCTTGATCCGGCAAACAAACCACCGCTGGTAGCGGTGGTTTT
TTTGTTTGCAAGCAGCAGATTACGCGCAGAAAAAAAGGATCTCAAGAAGATCCTTTGATCTTTTCTACGG
GGTCTGACGCTCAGTGGAACGAAAACTCACGTTAAGGGATTTTGGTCATGAGATTATCAAAAAGGATCTT
CACCTAGATCCTTTTAAATTAAAAATGAAGTTTTAAATCAATCTAAAGTATATATGAGTAAACTTGGTCT
GACAGTTACCAATGCTTAATCAGTGAGGCACCTATCTCAGCGATCTGTCTATTTCGTTCATCCATAGTTG
CCTGACTCCCCGTCGTGTAGATAACTACGATACGGGAGGGCTTACCATCTGGCCCCAGTGCTGCAATGAT
ACCGCGAGACCCACGCTCACCGGCTCCAGATTTATCAGCAATAAACCAGCCAGCCGGAAGGGCCGAGCGC
AGAAGTGGTCCTGCAACTTTATCCGCCTCCATCCAGTCTATTAATTGTTGCCGGGAAGCTAGAGTAAGTA
GTTCGCCAGTTAATAGTTTGCGCAACGTTGTTGCCATTGCTACAGGCATCGTGGTGTCACGCTCGTCGTT
TGGTATGGCTTCATTCAGCTCCGGTTCCCAACGATCAAGGCGAGTTACATGATCCCCCATGTTGTGCAAA
AAAGCGGTTAGCTCCTTCGGTCCTCCGATCGTTGTCAGAAGTAAGTTGGCCGCAGTGTTATCACTCATGG
TTATGGCAGCACTGCATAATTCTCTTACTGTCATGCCATCCGTAAGATGCTTTTCTGTGACTGGTGAGTA
CTCAACCAAGTCATTCTGAGAATAGTGTATGCGGCGACCGAGTTGCTCTTGCCCGGCGTCAATACGGGAT
AATACCGCGCCACATAGCAGAACTTTAAAAGTGCTCAT
Features (pLannotate 1.2.2; 10 found; start..end, strand, type, name):
    199..303     -  promoter       AmpR promoter: bla
    398..433     +  CDS            rop (fragment): Rop protein, which maintains plasmids at low copy number; rop
    535..586     +  misc_feature   bom (fragment): basis of mobility region from pBR322
    649..667     +  promoter       SP6 promoter: promoter for bacteriophage SP6 RNA polymerase
    888..1075    +  terminator     ADH1 terminator: S. cerevisiae ADH1; transcription terminator for the S. cerevisiae alcohol dehydrogenase 1 (ADH1) gene
   1150..2506    +  gene           kanMX: yeast selectable marker conferring kanamycin resistance (Wach et al., 1994)
   2611..2629    -  promoter       T7 promoter: promoter for bacteriophage T7 RNA polymerase
   2651..2704    -  CDS            lacI (fragment): lac repressor; lacI; The lac repressor binds to the lac operator to inhibit transcription in E. coli. This inhibition can be relieved by adding lactose or isopropyl-β-D-thiogalactopyranoside (IPTG).
   2887..3475    -  rep_origin     ori: high-copy-number ColE1/pMB1/pBR322/pUC origin of replication
   3646..198     -  CDS            AmpR (across the origin): β-lactamase; bla; confers resistance to ampicillin, carbenicillin, and related antibiotics
