[The description below was written by a language model from this plasmid's Addgene catalogue record and pLannotate feature annotations shown in this document.]
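Description:
pTF277 (pFA6a-TEV-6xGly-2xStrep-KanMX) is a template plasmid for PCR-based C-terminal tagging of genes at their native loci in the yeast genome. It is not meant to be maintained in yeast. It is propagated in E. coli through a ColE1/pUC-type origin and the ampicillin-resistance gene (bla with its own promoter), and it carries no yeast replication origin in the annotated features. It derives from pFA6a-6xGLY-3xFLAG-kanMX6, in which the original 6xGly/3xFLAG segment was replaced with a TEV protease site, a six-glycine linker and a tandem (2x) Strep II tag. The small tag module itself is not picked up by the automated annotation, but it would lie between the SP6 promoter and the ADH1 terminator. Short rop, bom and lacI fragments are backbone remnants, and the flanking SP6 and T7 promoters serve as sequencing primer sites.

The amplifiable cassette reads TEV site, 6xGly, 2xStrep, the S. cerevisiae ADH1 transcription terminator and then the kanMX marker, which confers G418 resistance in yeast. Primers carrying about 50 nucleotides of homology to the 3' end of a target ORF and its downstream region generate a linear product that integrates by homologous recombination, fusing the tag in frame to the protein's C-terminus. The tagged protein can then be captured by its Strep tag and released from the matrix by TEV cleavage.

The plasmid belongs to a 36-member series combining TEV or PreScission sites, several tags and three markers. The two protease sites allow sequential two-step purification of complexes that carry two different tags. An alternative upstream primer can omit the protease site when only epitope tagging is wanted.
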