Addgene plasmid #44094: pTF277 (pFA6a-TEV-6xGly-2xStrep-KanMX)
Purpose: (Empty Backbone)
Depositing lab: Tim Formosa. Depositing organization: University of Utah.
Backbone
  Vector backbone: pFA6a-6xGLY-3xFLAG-kanMX6 (Addgene plasmid # 20754)
  Backbone manufacturer: Mark Hochstrasser lab (Yale Univeristy, New Haven, CT) (PMID: 19243080)
  Backbone size (bp): 4255
  Modifications to backbone: 6xGly/3xFlag replaced with TEV/6xGly/2xStrep
  Vector type: PCR-based yeast C-terminal tagging
  Selectable markers: G418
  Tag / fusion protein: TEV protease site (C terminal on backbone); 6xGly linker (C terminal on backbone); 2xStrep tag (C terminal on backbone); ADH1 transcription terminator (C terminal on backbone); KanMX casette (C terminal on backbone)
Growth in bacteria
  Bacterial resistance: Ampicillin, 100 μg/mL
  Growth temperature: 37°C
  Growth strain: DH5alpha
  Copy number: Unknown
Gene/Insert
  Cloning method: Ligation Independent Cloning
  Sequencing primers: 5′ Sp6; 3′ T7
Resource information
  A portion of this plasmid was derived from a plasmid made by: Backbone pFA6a-6xGLY-3xFLAG-kanMX6 from Mark Hochstrasser lab (Yale Univeristy, New Haven, CT) via Addgene (Plasmid no. 20754)
Terms and licenses: Academic/Nonprofit Terms; Industry Terms: Not Available to Industry
Depositor comments: The depositing lab has constructed and deposited here 36 plasmids that can be used to generate linear PCR products to fuse to the 3' end of an ORF in the yeast genome and add (TEV or PreScission protease site) - 6X Gly linker - (12X His, 2X Strep, 3X FLAG, Protein A, or V5) - ADH1 transcription terminator - (KanMX, HphMX, or His3MX). Six plasmids (Addgene plasmids 44062, 44068, 44074, 44080, 44086, and 44092) have no epitope/purification tag and so can be used to add an alternate tag by standard cloning into unique XhoI-KpnI-XbaI sites, if desired. The other 30 plasmids are all of the possible combinations of the protease site - tag - marker options listed above. After fusion, the modified protein can then be followed with the epitope or purified using the tag and released from the matrix with the protease site. The constructs were designed with one of two different protease sites to allow a complex with two different tags to be purified in two successive steps, using each protease to release the complex from each purification matrix. The schematic diagram (see attached above) represents the format of the constructs and shows the proper scheme for producing the desired PCR products (see also below). If only epitope tagging is needed, the upstream primer can be adjusted to skip the protease site (see example below). Construction: DS5421 (pFA6a-6xGLY-3XFLAG-HIS3MX6 (Addgene Plasmid #20753), DS5422 (pFA6a-6xGLY-3XFLAG-KanMX) (Addgene Plasmid #20754), or DS5423 (pFA6a-6xGLY-3XFLAG-HphMX) (Addgene Plasmid #20755) (corresponding to each selection marker) was digested with AscI and PacI to release 3XFlag and replace it with TEV or PreScision sites followed by 6xGly and an XhoI-KpnI-XbaI linker. Affinity tags were constructed by PCR or by annealing oligos to fit into the XhoI-XbaI gap. This includes 12xHis, 2xStrep II, 3xFLAG, PrtA (2 repeats as found in pBS1479), and V5. Each tag was inserted into each base vector, making 30 templates with all combinations of protease site, tag, and selectable marker. PCR amplification: These two primers (along with 50 nt of homology to the targets at the 5' ends) will amplify the desired product from any of the constructs (the reading frame for P1 is important – alternating codons bracketed). P1 5’-(homology)...[CGA]CGG[ATC]CCC[GGG]TTA[ATT]AAC-3’ P2 5’-(homology)...GATATCATCGATGAATTCGAGCTCGTTT-3’ If only epitope tagging is needed, the upstream primer can be adjusted to skip the protease site. As an example, for the V5-tag-containing constructs, usage of the following primer (5’-(homology)... GGTGGAGGCTCTAGAGGTAAGCCAATTCCA-3’) in place of P1 will omit the protease cleavage site and add only 3xGly and V5 (GGGSR-V5-Stop).
How to cite: pTF277 (pFA6a-TEV-6xGly-2xStrep-KanMX) was a gift from Tim Formosa (Addgene plasmid # 44094 ; http://n2t.net/addgene:44094 ; RRID:Addgene_44094)
