>Addgene plasmid #44094 | pTF277 (pFA6a-TEV-6xGly-2xStrep-KanMX) | addgene partial sequence | sequence record 62016 | Sp6 5'-ATTTAGGTGACACTATAG-3'
GCTGCAGGTCGACGGATCCCCGGGTTAATTAACGAGAATTTATACTTCCAAGGTTCTGGTGGAGGCGGTG
GAGGCTCTAGATGGTCTCACCCACAGTTCGAGAAGGGTGGAGGCTCTGGCGGTGGATCCGGAGGCGGTTC
ATGGTCTCACCCACAGTTCGAGAAGTGACTCGAGGCGCGCCACTTCTAAATAAGCGAATTTCTTATGATT
TATGATTTTTATTATTAAATAAGTTATAAAAAAAATAAGTGTATACAAATTTTAAAGTGACTCTTAGGTT
TTAAAACGAAAATTCTTATTCTTGAGTAACTCTTTCCTGTAGGTCAGGTTGCTTTCTCAGGTATAGTATG
AGGTCGCTCTTATTGACCACACCTCTACCGGCAGATCCGCTAGGGATAACAGGGTAATATAGATCTGTTT
AGCTTGCCTCGTCCCCGCCGGGTCACCCGGCCAGCGACATGGAGGCCCAGAATACCCTCCTTGACAGTCT
TGACGTGCGCAGCTCAGGGGCATGATGTGACTGTCGCCCGTACATTTAGCCCATACATCCCCATGTATAA
TCATTTGCATCCATACATTTTGATGGCCGCACGGCGCGAAGCAAAAATTACGGCTCCTCGCTGCAGACCT
GCGAGCAGGGAAACGCTCCCCTCACAGACGCGTTGAATTGTCCCCACGCCGCGCCCCTGTAGAGAAATAT
AAAAGGTTAGGATTTGCCACTGAGGTTCTTCTTTCATATACTTCCTTTTAAAATCTTGCTAGGATACAGT
TCTCACATCACATCCGAACATAAACAACCATGGGTAAGGAAAAGACTCACGTTTCGAGGCCGCGATTAAA
TTCCAACATGGATGCTGATTTATATGGGTATAAATGGGCTCGCGATAATGTCGGGCAATCAGGTGCGACA
ATCTATCGATTGTATGGGAAGCCC
