>Addgene plasmid #44094 | pTF277 (pFA6a-TEV-6xGly-2xStrep-KanMX) | addgene partial sequence | sequence record 62443 | T7 5'-TAATACGACTCACTATAGGG-3'
GGCCGCATAGGCCACTAGTGGATCTGATATCATCGATGAATTCGAGCTCGTTTAAACTGGATGGCGGCGT
TAGTATCGAATCGACAGCAGTATAGCGACCAGCATTCACATACGATTGACGCATGATATTACTTTCTGCG
CACTTAACTTCGCATCTGGGCAGATGATGTCGAGGCGAAAAAAAATATAAATCACGCTAACATTTGATTA
AAATAGAACAACTACAATATAAAAAAACTATACAAATGACAAGTTCTTGAAAACAAGAATCTTTTTATTG
TCAGTACTGATTAGAAAAACTCATCGAGCATCAAATGAAACTGCAATTTATTCATATCAGGATTATCAAT
ACCATATTTTTGAAAAAGCCGTTTCTGTAATGAAGGAGAAAACTCACCGAGGCAGTTCCATAGGATGGCA
AGATCCTGGTATCGGTCTGCGATTCCGACTCGTCCAACATCAATACAACCTATTAATTTCCCCTCGTCAA
AAATAAGGTTATCAAGTGAGAAATCACCATGAGTGACGACTGAATCCGGTGAGAATGGCAAAAGCTTATG
CATTTCTTTCCAGACTTGTTCAACAGGCCAGCCATTACGCTCGTCATCAAAATCACTCGCATCAACCAAA
CCGTTATTCATTCGTGATTGCGCCTGAGCGAGACGAAATACGCGATCGCTGTTAAAAGGACAATTACAAA
CAGGAATCGAATGCAACCGGCGCAGGAACACTGCCAGCGCATCAACAATATTTTCACCTGAATCAGGATA
TTCTTCTAATACCTGGAATGCTGTTTTGCCGGGGATCGCAGTGGTGAGTAACCATGCATCATCAGGAGTA
CGGATAAAATGCTTGATGGTCGGAAGAGGCATAAATTCCGTCAGCCAGTTTAGTCTGACCAT
